Addgene plasmid #157133: pD649-HAsp-LTA-COMP5AP-AviTag-9xHis
Purpose: Mammalian expression of secreted protein fused to COMP5AP-AviTag-9xHis.
Depositing lab: Chris Garcia. Depositing organization: Stanford University. Publication: A Human IgSF Cell-Surface Interactome Reveals a Complex Network of Protein-Protein Interactions. Wojtowicz WM, Vielmetter J, Fernandes RA, Siepe DH, Eastman CL, Chisholm GB, Cox S, Klock H, Anderson PW, Rue SM, Miller JJ, Glaser SM, Bragstad ML, Vance J, Lam AW, Lesley SA, Zinn K, Garcia KC. Cell. 2020 Aug 20;182(4):1027-1043.e17. doi: 10.1016/j.cell.2020.07.025. PubMed 32822567.
Backbone
  Vector backbone: pD649
  Backbone size w/o insert (bp): 7153
  Vector type: Mammalian Expression
Growth in bacteria
  Bacterial resistance: Ampicillin, 100 μg/mL
  Growth temperature: 37°C
  Growth strain: DH5alpha
  Copy number: High Copy
Gene/Insert
  Gene/Insert name: LTA (alt name: TNFB)
  Species: H. sapiens (human)
  Insert size (bp): 513
  Entrez Gene: LTA (a.k.a. LT, TNFB, TNFSF1, TNLG1E)
  Promoter: CMV/SP6
  Tag / fusion protein: COMP5AP-AviTag-9xHis (C terminal on backbone)
  Cloning method: Restriction Enzyme; 5′ cloning site GCGGCCGC (not destroyed); 3′ cloning site GGCGCGCC (not destroyed)
  Sequencing primers: 5′ ATTTAGGTGACACTATAG; 3′ CGTCGCACTCCATCACGGTG
Resource information
  A portion of this plasmid was derived from a plasmid made by: synthesis by ThermoFisher
Terms and licenses: Academic/Nonprofit Terms; Industry Terms: Not Available to Industry
Depositor comments: Some plasmids in this collection may have an IS4-like element ISVsa5 family transposase upstream of the CMV promoter.
How to cite: pD649-HAsp-LTA-COMP5AP-AviTag-9xHis was a gift from Chris Garcia (Addgene plasmid # 157133 ; http://n2t.net/addgene:157133 ; RRID:Addgene_157133)
