[The description below was written by a language model from this plasmid's Addgene catalogue record and pLannotate feature annotations shown in this document.]
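Description:
pD649-HAsp-LTA-COMP5AP-AviTag-9xHis is a mammalian expression plasmid built on the pD649 backbone for producing a secreted, multimerised fusion of human lymphotoxin-alpha (LTA, also called TNFB or TNFSF1). It is propagated in E. coli as a high-copy plasmid through a ColE1/pUC-type origin and selected with ampicillin via the bla gene. The feature table also shows an SV40 early/EM7 promoter cassette driving a puromycin N-acetyltransferase coding region followed by an SV40 poly(A) signal, which could in principle allow selection in mammalian cells, although the record does not describe that use. Small annotated fragments of KanR, lacZα, ble and the f1 origin appear to be backbone remnants rather than functional parts.

Expression is driven by the CMV immediate-early enhancer and promoter, followed by a portion of CMV intron A. An SP6 phage promoter lies just upstream of the coding region and corresponds to the listed 5′ sequencing primer site. The open reading frame begins with a secretion signal; the plasmid name indicates an HA signal peptide, whereas the automated annotation matches only a fragment of a mouse IgH leader. The LTA segment sits between retained NotI and AscI sites, so the insert can be exchanged. Downstream on the backbone are a rat COMP coiled-coil segment, which pentamerises the fusion, human placental alkaline phosphatase as an enzymatic reporter, an AviTag for site-specific biotinylation, and a polyhistidine tag (9xHis by name, annotated as 8xHis) for purification, ending in a bGH poly(A) signal.

The plasmid comes from a collection assembled for a human cell-surface protein interaction screen, in which such high-avidity, phosphatase-tagged proteins are suited to detecting weak extracellular binding. The depositor notes that some plasmids in the collection may carry an IS4-like transposase insertion upstream of the CMV promoter; none is annotated here.
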