Features (pLannotate 1.2.2; 24 found; start..end, strand, type, name):
    119..143     -  CDS            KanR (fragment): aminoglycoside phosphotransferase; aph(3')-Ia; confers resistance to kanamycin
    254..842     +  rep_origin     ori: high-copy-number ColE1/pMB1/pBR322/pUC origin of replication
   1067..1084    +  terminator     rrnB T2 terminator (fragment): transcription terminator T2 from the E. coli rrnB gene
   1109..1128    -  CDS            lacZα (fragment): LacZα fragment of β-galactosidase; lacZ fragment
   1584..1600    +  protein_bind   lac operator: The lac repressor binds to the lac operator to inhibit transcription in E. coli. This inhibition can be relieved by adding lactose or isopropyl-β-D-thiogalactopyranoside (IPTG). lac repressor encoded by lacI
   1843..2146    +  enhancer       CMV enhancer: human cytomegalovirus immediate early enhancer
   2147..2350    +  promoter       CMV promoter: human cytomegalovirus (CMV) immediate early promoter
   2486..2529    +  intron         CMV intron (fragment): modified intron A from human cytomegalovirus
   2581..2599    +  promoter       SP6 promoter: promoter for bacteriophage SP6 RNA polymerase
   2603..2640    +  CDS            IgH signal sequence (fragment): signal sequence from the mouse immunoglobulin heavy chain variable region
   2710..3261    +  CDS            LTA (fragment): TNFB_HUMAN - Also known as TNFB, TNFSF1. Experimental evidence at protein level: Swiss-Prot protein existence level 1. Cytokine that in its homotrimeric form binds to TNFRSF1A/TNFR1, TNFRSF1B/TNFBR and TNFRSF14/HVEM (PubMed:9462508). In its heterotrimeric form with LTB binds to TNFRSF3/LTBR. Lymphotoxin is produced by lymphocytes and is cytotoxic for a wide range of tumor cells in vitro and in vivo. From Homo sapiens (Human).
   3358..3537    +  CDS            Comp (fragment): COMP_RAT - Experimental evidence at protein level: Swiss-Prot protein existence level 1. May play a role in the structural integrity of cartilage via its interaction with other extracellular matrix proteins such as the collagens and fibronectin. Can mediate the interaction of chondrocytes with the cartilage extracellular matrix through interaction with cell surface integrin receptors. Could play a role in the pathogenesis of osteoarthritis. Potent suppressor of apoptosis in both primary chondrocytes and transformed cells. Suppresses apoptosis by blocking the activation of caspase-3 and by indu
   3525..4977    +  CDS            SEAP (fragment): secreted alkaline phosphatase from human placenta The natural enzyme has a C-terminal transmembrane sequence that is replaced by a GPI anchor.
   5002..5043    +  CDS            AviTag™ (fragment): peptide tag that allows for enzymatic biotinylation
   5047..5070    +  CDS            8xHis: 8xHis affinity tag
   5216..5327    +  polyA_signal   bGH poly(A) signal: bovine growth hormone polyadenylation signal
   5328..5436    +  rep_origin     f1 ori (fragment): f1 bacteriophage origin of replication; arrow indicates direction of (+) strand synthesis
   5450..5779    +  promoter       SV40 promoter: SV40 enhancer and early promoter
   5827..5874    +  promoter       EM7 promoter: synthetic bacterial promoter&nbsp
   5893..6492    +  CDS            PuroR (fragment): puromycin N-acetyltransferase; pac from Streptomyces; confers resistance to puromycin
   6502..6627    +  CDS            ble (fragment): BLE_KLEPN - Experimental evidence at protein level: Swiss-Prot protein existence level 1. Binding protein with a strong affinity to the bleomycin family of antibiotics. Binds to CL990; an antimitotic-antibiotic compound. From Klebsiella pneumoniae.
   6622..6743    +  polyA_signal   SV40 poly(A) signal: SV40 polyadenylation signal
   6796..7656    -  CDS            AmpR: β-lactamase; bla; confers resistance to ampicillin, carbenicillin, and related antibiotics
   7659..89      -  promoter       AmpR promoter (fragment) (across the origin): bla
>Addgene plasmid #157133 | pD649-HAsp-LTA-COMP5AP-AviTag-9xHis | depositor full sequence | sequence record 303375 | Full Sequence
TTTCAATATTATTGAAGCATTTATCAGGGTTATTGTCTCATGAGCGGATACATATTTGAATGTATTTAGA
AAAATAAACAAATAGGGGTCAGTGTTACAACCAATTAACCAATTCTGAACATTATCGCGAGCCCATTTAT
ACCTGAATATGGCTCATAACACCCCTTGCTCATGACCAAAATCCCTTAACGTGAGTTACGCGCGCGTCGT
TCCACTGAGCGTCAGACCCCGTAGAAAAGATCAAAGGATCTTCTTGAGATCCTTTTTTTCTGCGCGTAAT
CTGCTGCTTGCAAACAAAAAAACCACCGCTACCAGCGGTGGTTTGTTTGCCGGATCAAGAGCTACCAACT
CTTTTTCCGAAGGTAACTGGCTTCAGCAGAGCGCAGATACCAAATACTGTTCTTCTAGTGTAGCCGTAGT
TAGCCCACCACTTCAAGAACTCTGTAGCACCGCCTACATACCTCGCTCTGCTAATCCTGTTACCAGTGGC
TGCTGCCAGTGGCGATAAGTCGTGTCTTACCGGGTTGGACTCAAGACGATAGTTACCGGATAAGGCGCAG
CGGTCGGGCTGAACGGGGGGTTCGTGCACACAGCCCAGCTTGGAGCGAACGACCTACACCGAACTGAGAT
ACCTACAGCGTGAGCTATGAGAAAGCGCCACGCTTCCCGAAGGGAGAAAGGCGGACAGGTATCCGGTAAG
CGGCAGGGTCGGAACAGGAGAGCGCACGAGGGAGCTTCCAGGGGGAAACGCCTGGTATCTTTATAGTCCT
GTCGGGTTTCGCCACCTCTGACTTGAGCGTCGATTTTTGTGATGCTCGTCAGGGGGGCGGAGCCTATGGA
AAAACGCCAGCAACGCGGCCTTTTTACGGTTCCTGGCCTTTTGCTGGCCTTTTGCTCACATGTTCTTTCC
TGCGTTATCCCCTGATTCTGTGGATAACCGTATTACCGCCTTTGAGTGAGCTGATACCGCTCGCCGCAGC
CGAACGACCGAGCGCAGCGAGTCAGTGAGCGAGGAAGCGGAAGGCGAGAGTAGGGAACTGCCAGGCATCA
AACTAAGCAGAAGGCCCCTGACGGATGGCCTTTTTGCGTTTCTACAAACTCTTTCTGTGTTGTAAAACGA
CGGCCAGTCTTAAGCTCGGGCCCCCTGGGCGGTTCTGATAACGAGTAATCGTTAATCCGCAAATAACGTA
AAAACCCGCTTCGGCGGGTTTTTTTATGGGGGGAGTTTAGGGAAAGAGCATTTGTCAGAATATTTAAGGG
CGCCTGTCACTTTGCTTGATATATGAGAATTATTTAACCTTATAAATGAGAAAAAAGCAACGCACTTTAA
ATAAGATACGTTGCTTTTTCGATTGATGAACACCTATAATTAAACTATTCATCTATTATTTATGATTTTT
TGTATATACAATATTTCTAGTTTGTTAAAGAGAATTAAGAAAATAAATCTCGAAAATAATAAAGGGAAAA
TCAGTTTTTGATATCAAAATTATACATGTCAACGATAATACAAAATATAATACAAACTATAAGATGTTAT
CAGTATTTATTATCATTTAGAATAAATTTTGTGTCGCCCTTAATTGTGAGCGGATAACAATTACGAGCTT
CATGCACAGTGGCGTTGACTCAATATTGGCCATTAGCCATATTATTCATTGGTTATATAGCATAAATCAA
TATTGGCTATTGGCCATTGCATACGTTGTATCTATATCATAATATGTACATTTATATTGGCTCATGTCCA
ATATGACCGCCATGTTGGCATTGATTATTGACTAGTTATTAATAGTAATCAATTACGGGGTCATTAGTTC
ATAGCCCATATATGGAGTTCCGCGTTACATAACTTACGGTAAATGGCCCGCCTGGCTGACCGCCCAACGA
CCCCCGCCCATTGACGTCAATAATGACGTATGTTCCCATAGTAACGCCAATAGGGACTTTCCATTGACGT
CAATGGGTGGAGTATTTACGGTAAACTGCCCACTTGGCAGTACATCAAGTGTATCATATGCCAAGTACGC
CCCCTATTGACGTCAATGACGGTAAATGGCCCGCCTGGCATTATGCCCAGTACATGACCTTATGGGACTT
TCCTACTTGGCAGTACATCTACGTATTAGTCATCGCTATTACCATGGTGATGCGGTTTTGGCAGTACATC
AATGGGCGTGGATAGCGGTTTGACTCACGGGGATTTCCAAGTCTCCACCCCATTGACGTCAATGGGAGTT
TGTTTTGGCACCAAAATCAACGGGACTTTCCAAAATGTCGTAACAACTCCGCCCCATTGACGCAAATGGG
CGGTAGGCGTGTACGGTGGGAGGTCTATATAAGCAGAGCTCGTTTAGTGAACCGTCAGATCGCCTGGAGA
CGCCATCCACGCTGTTTTGACCTCCATAGAAGACACCGGGACCGATCCAGCCTCCGCGGCCGGGAACGGT
GCATTGGAACGCGGATTCCCCGTGCCAAGAGTGACGTAAGTACCGCCTATAGAGTCTATAGGCCCACCCC
CTTGGCTTCGTTAGAACGCGGCTACAATTAATACATAACCTTATGTATCATACACATACGATTTAGGTGA
CACTATAGAATAACATCCACTTTGCCTTTCTCTCCACAGGTGTCCACTCCCAGGTCCAACTGCACCTCGG
TTCTATCGAAAACGCGCCTGCTAGCGCCACCATGAAGACCATCATTGCCCTGAGCTACATCTTCTGCCTG
GTGTTCGCTGCGGCCGCCTTGCCTGGTGTTGGACTTACACCTTCTGCCGCTCAGACAGCCAGACAGCACC
CAAAAATGCATCTGGCCCACAGCACACTGAAGCCAGCCGCTCATCTGATCGGCGACCCTAGCAAGCAGAA
TTCTCTGCTGTGGCGGGCCAATACCGACAGAGCCTTTCTGCAGGATGGCTTCAGCCTGAGCAACAACAGC
CTGCTGGTGCCTACCAGCGGCATCTACTTTGTGTACAGCCAGGTGGTGTTCAGCGGCAAGGCCTACTCTC
CTAAGGCCACAAGCTCTCCACTGTACCTGGCTCACGAGGTGCAGCTGTTCAGCTCTCAGTACCCTTTCCA
CGTGCCACTGCTGAGCAGCCAGAAAATGGTGTACCCTGGCCTGCAAGAGCCCTGGCTGCACTCTATGTAT
CACGGCGCTGCCTTTCAGCTGACCCAGGGCGATCAGCTGTCTACCCACACAGATGGAATCCCTCACCTGG
TGCTGAGCCCCAGCACAGTGTTTTTCGGCGCCTTCGCTCTTGGCGCGCCGGAAGATCAAGTTGATCCAAG
ATTGATTGATGGCAAGGGCGGATCTCTGGAGGTGCTGTTCCAGGGACCAGGCGGAAGCGGCAATCCCGGC
GGCGATCTGGCCCCCCAGATGCTGCGCGAGCTGCAGGAGACCAATGCCGCCCTGCAGGACGTGCGCGAGC
TGCTGCGCCACCGCGTGAAGGAGATCACCTTCCTGAAGAACACCGTGATGGAGTGCGACGCCTGCGGTAT
GCAGCCCTCTAGAGGCTCCGGCTCCATCATCCCAGTTGAGGAGGAGAACCCGGACTTCTGGAACCGCGAG
GCAGCCGAGGCCCTGGGTGCCGCCAAGAAGCTGCAGCCTGCACAGACAGCCGCCAAGAACCTCATCATCT
TCCTGGGCGATGGGATGGGGGTGTCTACGGTGACAGCTGCCAGGATCCTAAAAGGGCAGAAGAAGGACAA
ACTGGGGCCTGAGATACCCCTGGCCATGGACCGCTTCCCATATGTGGCTCTGTCCAAGACATACAATGTA
GACAAACATGTGCCAGACAGTGGAGCCACAGCCACGGCCTACCTGTGCGGGGTCAAGGGCAACTTCCAGA
CCATTGGCTTGAGTGCAGCCGCCCGCTTTAACCAGTGCAACACGACACGCGGCAACGAGGTCATCTCCGT
GATGAATCGGGCCAAGAAAGCAGGGAAGTCAGTGGGAGTGGTAACCACCACACGAGTGCAGCACGCCTCG
CCAGCCGGCACCTACGCCCACACGGTGAACCGCAACTGGTACTCGGACGCCGACGTGCCTGCCTCGGCCC
GCCAGGAGGGGTGCCAGGACATCGCTACGCAGCTCATCTCCAACATGGACATTGACGTGATCCTAGGTGG
AGGCCGAAAGTACATGTTTCGCATGGGAACCCCAGACCCTGAGTACCCAGATGACTACAGCCAAGGTGGG
ACCAGGCTGGACGGGAAGAATCTGGTGCAGGAATGGCTGGCGAAGCGCCAGGGTGCCCGGTATGTGTGGA
ACCGCACTGAGCTCATGCAGGCTTCCCTGGACCCGTCTGTGACCCATCTCATGGGTCTCTTTGAGCCTGG
AGACATGAAATACGAGATCCACCGAGACTCCACACTGGACCCCTCCCTGATGGAGATGACAGAGGCTGCC
CTGCGCCTGCTGAGCAGGAACCCCCGCGGCTTCTTCCTCTTCGTGGAGGGTGGTCGCATCGACCATGGTC
ATCATGAAAGCAGGGCTTACCGGGCACTGACTGAGACGATCATGTTCGACGACGCCATTGAGAGGGCGGG
CCAGCTCACCAGCGAGGAGGACACGCTGAGCCTCGTCACTGCCGACCACTCCCACGTCTTCTCCTTCGGA
GGCTACCCCCTGCGAGGGAGCTCCATCTTCGGGCTGGCCCCTGGCAAGGCCCGGGACAGGAAGGCCTACA
CGGTCCTCCTATACGGAAACGGTCCAGGCTATGTGCTCAAGGACGGCGCCCGGCCGGATGTTACCGAGAG
CGAGAGCGGGAGCCCCGAGTATCGGCAGCAGTCAGCAGTGCCCCTGGACGAAGAGACCCACGCAGGCGAG
GACGTGGCGGTGTTCGCGCGCGGCCCGCAGGCGCACCTGGTTCACGGCGTGCAGGAGCAGACCTTCATAG
CGCACGTCATGGCCTTCGCCGCCTGCCTGGAGCCCTACACCGCCTGCGACCTGGCGCCCCCCGCCGGCAC
CACCGACGCCGCGCACCCGGGTGGCGGAGGACTGAACGACATCTTCGAGGCTCAGAAAATCGAATGGCAC
GAACATCACCATCACCATCACCATCACCATTAAGGCCGGCCTGTAGTCACTGGCACAACGCGTTACCCGG
TAAGCCAATCGGGTATACACGGTCGTCATACTGCAGACAGGGTTCTTCTACTTTGCAAGATAGTCTTGAG
TAGTAAAATAAATAGATAGAGAAAATCAGCCTCGACTGTGCCTTCTAGTTGCCAGCCATCTGTTGTTTGC
CCCTCCCCCGTGCCTTCCTTGACCCTGGAAGGTGCCACTCCCACTGTCCTTTCCTAATAAAATGAGGAAA
TTGCATCACAACACTCAACCCTATCTCGGTCTATTCTTTTGATTTATAAGGGATTTTGCCGATTTCGGCC
TATTGGTTAAAAAATGAGCTGATTTAACAAAAATTTAACGCGAATTAATTCTGTGGAATGTGTGTCAGTT
AGGGTGTGGAAAGTCCCCAGGCTCCCCAGCAGGCAGAAGTATGCAAAGCATGCATCTCAATTAGTCAGCA
ACCAGGTGTGGAAAGTCCCCAGGCTCCCCAGCAGGCAGAAGTATGCAAAGCATGCATCTCAATTAGTCAG
CAACCATAGTCCCGCCCCTAACTCCGCCCATCCCGCCCCTAACTCCGCCCAGTTCCGCCCATTCTCCGCC
CCATGGCTGACTAATTTTTTTTATTTATGCAGAGGCCGAGGCCGCCTCTGCCTCTGAGCTATTCCAGAAG
TAGTGAGGAGGCTTTTTTGGAGGCCTAGGCTTTTGCAAAAAGCTCCCGGGAGCTTGTATATCCATTTTCG
GATCTGATCAGCACGTGTTGACAATTAATCATCGGCATAGTATATCGGCATAGTATAATACGACAAGGTG
AGGAACTAAACCATGACCGAGTACAAGCCCACGGTGCGCCTCGCCACCCGCGACGACGTCCCCAGGGCCG
TACGCACCCTCGCCGCCGCGTTCGCCGACTACCCCGCCACGCGCCACACCGTCGATCCGGACCGCCACAT
CGAGCGGGTCACCGAGCTGCAAGAACTCTTCCTCACGCGCGTCGGGCTCGACATCGGCAAGGTGTGGGTC
GCGGACGACGGCGCCGCGGTGGCGGTCTGGACCACGCCGGAGAGCGTCGAAGCGGGGGCGGTGTTCGCCG
AGATCGGCCCGCGCATGGCCGAGTTGAGCGGTTCCCGGCTGGCCGCGCAGCAACAGATGGAAGGCCTCCT
GGCGCCGCACCGGCCCAAGGAGCCCGCGTGGTTCCTGGCCACCGTCGGCGTCTCGCCCGACCACCAGGGC
AAGGGTCTGGGCAGCGCCGTCGTGCTCCCCGGAGTGGAGGCGGCCGAGCGCGCCGGGGTGCCCGCCTTCC
TGGAGACATCCGCGCCCCGCAACCTCCCCTTCTACGAGCGGCTCGGCTTCACCGTCACCGCCGACGTCGA
GGTGCCCGAAGGACCGCGCACCTGGTGCATGACCCGCAAGCCCGGTGCCTGACACGTGCTACGAGATTTC
GATTCCACCGCCGCCTTCTATGAAAGGTTGGGCTTCGGAATCGTTTTCCGGGACGCCGGCTGGATGATCC
TCCAGCGCGGGGATCTCATGCTGGAGTTCTTCGCCCACCCCAACTTGTTTATTGCAGCTTATAATGGTTA
CAAATAAAGCAATAGCATCACAAATTTCACAAATAAAGCATTTTTTTCACTGCATTCTAGTTGTGGTTTG
TCCAAACTCATCAATGTATCTTATCATGTCTGTATACCGTCGACCTCTAGCTAGAGCTTGGCGTAATCAT
GGTCATTACCAATGCTTAATCAGTGAGGCACCTATCTCAGCGATCTGTCTATTTCGTTCATCCATAGTTG
CCTGACTCCCCGTCGTGTAGATAACTACGATACGGGAGGGCTTACCATCTGGCCCCAGCGCTGCGATGAT
ACCGCGAGAACCACGCTCACCGGCTCCGGATTTATCAGCAATAAACCAGCCAGCCGGAAGGGCCGAGCGC
AGAAGTGGTCCTGCAACTTTATCCGCCTCCATCCAGTCTATTAATTGTTGCCGGGAAGCTAGAGTAAGTA
GTTCGCCAGTTAATAGTTTGCGCAACGTTGTTGCCATCGCTACAGGCATCGTGGTGTCACGCTCGTCGTT
TGGTATGGCTTCATTCAGCTCCGGTTCCCAACGATCAAGGCGAGTTACATGATCCCCCATGTTGTGCAAA
AAAGCGGTTAGCTCCTTCGGTCCTCCGATCGTTGTCAGAAGTAAGTTGGCCGCAGTGTTATCACTCATGG
TTATGGCAGCACTGCATAATTCTCTTACTGTCATGCCATCCGTAAGATGCTTTTCTGTGACTGGTGAGTA
CTCAACCAAGTCATTCTGAGAATAGTGTATGCGGCGACCGAGTTGCTCTTGCCCGGCGTCAATACGGGAT
AATACCGCGCCACATAGCAGAACTTTAAAAGTGCTCATCATTGGAAAACGTTCTTCGGGGCGAAAACTCT
CAAGGATCTTACCGCTGTTGAGATCCAGTTCGATGTAACCCACTCGTGCACCCAACTGATCTTCAGCATC
TTTTACTTTCACCAGCGTTTCTGGGTGAGCAAAAACAGGAAGGCAAAATGCCGCAAAAAAGGGAATAAGG
GCGACACGGAAATGTTGAATACTCATATTCTTCCTT
