>Addgene plasmid #157133 | pD649-HAsp-LTA-COMP5AP-AviTag-9xHis | depositor partial sequence | sequence record 303376 | insert (secreted protein)
TTGCCTGGTGTTGGACTTACACCTTCTGCCGCTCAGACAGCCAGACAGCACCCAAAAATGCATCTGGCCC
ACAGCACACTGAAGCCAGCCGCTCATCTGATCGGCGACCCTAGCAAGCAGAATTCTCTGCTGTGGCGGGC
CAATACCGACAGAGCCTTTCTGCAGGATGGCTTCAGCCTGAGCAACAACAGCCTGCTGGTGCCTACCAGC
GGCATCTACTTTGTGTACAGCCAGGTGGTGTTCAGCGGCAAGGCCTACTCTCCTAAGGCCACAAGCTCTC
CACTGTACCTGGCTCACGAGGTGCAGCTGTTCAGCTCTCAGTACCCTTTCCACGTGCCACTGCTGAGCAG
CCAGAAAATGGTGTACCCTGGCCTGCAAGAGCCCTGGCTGCACTCTATGTATCACGGCGCTGCCTTTCAG
CTGACCCAGGGCGATCAGCTGTCTACCCACACAGATGGAATCCCTCACCTGGTGCTGAGCCCCAGCACAG
TGTTTTTCGGCGCCTTCGCTCTT
